>Addgene plasmid #206488 | F23-pAc5.1 EGFP Cup | addgene full sequence | sequence record 407282 | Addgene NGS Result
AAAAAATCATGAATGGCATCAACTCTGAATCAAATCTTTGCAGATGCACCTACTTCTCATTTCCACTGTC
ACATCATTTTTCCAGATCTCGCTGCCTGTTATGTGGCCCACAAACCAAGACACGTTTTATGGCCATTAAA
GCTGGCTGATCGTCGCCAAACACCAAATACATAATGAATATGTACACATTCGAGAAAGAAGCGATCAAAG
AAGCGTCTTCGGGCGGAGTAGGAGAATGCGGAGGAGAAGGAGAACGAGCTGATCTAGTATCTCTCCACAA
TCCAATGCCAACTGACCAACTGGCCATATTCGGAGCAATTTGAAGCCAATTTCCATCGCCTGGCGATCGC
TCCATTCTTGGCTATATGTTTTTCACCGTTACCCGGGGCCATTTTCAAAGACTCGTCGGCAAGATAAGAT
TGTGTCACTCGCTGTCTCTCTTCATTTGTCGAAGAATGCTGAGGAATTTCGCGATGACGTCGGCGAGTAT
TTTGAAGAATGAGAATAATTTGTATTTATACGAAAATCAGTTAGTGGAATTTTCTACAAAAACATGTTAT
CTATAGATAATTTTGTTGCAAAATATGTTGACTATGACAAAGATTGTATGTATATACCTTTAATGTATTC
TCATTTTCTTATGTATTTATAATGGCAATGATGATACTGATGATATTTTAAGATGATGCCAGACCAAAAG
GCTTGAATTTCTGCGTCTTTTGCCGAACGCAGTGCATGTGCAATTGTTGTTTTTTGGAATATTCAATTTT
CGGACTGTCCGCTTTGATTTCAGTTTCTTGGCTTATTCAAAAAGCAAAGTAAAGCCAAAAAAGCGAGATG
GCAATACCAAATGCGGCAAAACGGTAGTGGAAGGAAAGGGGTGCGGGGCAGCGGAAGGAAGGGTGGGGCG
GGGCGTGGCGGGGTCTGTGGCTGGGCGCGACGTCACCGACGTTGGAGCCACTCCTTTGACCATGTGTGCG
TGTGTGTATTATTCGTGTCTCGCCACTCGCCGGTTGTTTTTTTCTTTTTATGCTGCGCTCTCTCTAGCGC
CATCTCGCTTACGCATGCTCAACGCACCGCATGTTGCCGTTTCCTTTTATGCGTCATTTTGGCTCGAAAT
AGGCAATTATTTAAACAAAGATTAGTCAACGAAAACGCTAAAATAAATAAGTCTACAATATGGTTACTTA
TTGCCATGTGTGTGCAGCCAACGATAGCAACAAAAGCAACAACACAGGTGGCTTTCCCTCTTTCACTTTT
TGTTTGCAAGCCGCGTGCGAGCAAGACGGCACGACCGGCAAACGCAATTACGCTGACAAAGAGCAGACGA
AGTTTTGGCGAAAAACATCAAGGCGCCTGATACGAATGCATTTGCAATAACAATTGCGATATTTAATATT
GTTTATGAAGCTGTTTGACTTCAAAACACACAAAAAAAAAAATAAAACAAATTATTTGAAAGAGAATTAG
GAATCGGACGCTTATCGTTAGGGTAACAACAAGAAATGCTTACTGAGTCACAGCCTCTGGAAAACTGCCG
CAAGCCAGAGAGAGAGAGAAAAAGAGGGAGAGCAGCTTAGACCGCATGTGCTTGTGTGTGAGGCGTCTCT
CTCTTCGTCTCTGTTGCGCAAACGCATAGACTGCACTGAAAAAATCGATTACCTATTTTTTATGAATGAA
TATTTGCACTATTACTATTCAAAACTATTAAGATAGCAATCACATTCAATAGCCAAATACTATACCACCT
GAGCGATGCAACGAAATGATCAATTTGAGCAAAAATGCTGCATATTTAGGACGGCATCATTATAGAAATG
CTTCTTGCTGTGTACTTTTCTCTCGTCTGGCAGCTGTTTCGCCGTTATTGTTAAAACCGGCTTAAGTTAG
GTGTGTTTTCTACGACTAGTGAATGCCCTACTAGAAGATGTGTGTTGCACAAAATGTCCCTGGAATAACC
AATTTGAAGTGCAGATAGCAGTAAACGTAAGCTAATATGAATATTATTTAACTGTAATGTTTTAATATCG
CTGGACATTACTAATAAACCCACTATAAACACATGTACATATGTATGTTTTGGCATACAATGAGTAGTTG
GGGAAAAAATGTGTAAAAGCACCGTGACCATCACAGCATAAAGATAACCAGCTGAAGTATCGAATATGAG
TAACCCCCAAATTGAATCACATGCCGCAACTGATAGGACCCATGGAAGTACACTCTTCATGGCGATATAC
AAGACACACACAAGCACGAACACCCAGTTGCGGAGGAAATTCTCCGTAAATGAAAACCCAATCGGCGAAC
AATTCATACCCATATATGGTAAAAGTTTTGAACGCGACTTGAGAGCGGAGAGCATTGCGGCTGATAAGGT
TTTAGCGCTAAGCGGGCTTTATAAAACGGGCTGCGGGACCAGTTTTCATATCACTACCGTTTGAGTTCTT
GTGCTGTGTGGATACTCCTCCCGACACAAAGCCGCTCCATCAGCCAGCAGTCGTCTAATCCAGAGACCCC
GGATCGGGGTACCATCATGGTGAGCAAGGGCGAGGAGCTGTTCACCGGGGTGGTGCCCATCCTGGTCGAG
CTGGACGGCGACGTAAACGGCCACAAGTTCAGCGTGTCCGGCGAGGGCGAGGGCGATGCCACCTACGGCA
AGCTGACCCTGAAGTTCATCTGCACCACCGGCAAGCTGCCCGTGCCCTGGCCCACCCTCGTGACCACCCT
GACCTACGGCGTGCAGTGCTTCAGCCGCTACCCCGACCACATGAAGCAGCACGACTTCTTCAAGTCCGCC
ATGCCCGAAGGCTACGTCCAGGAGCGCACCATCTTCTTCAAGGACGACGGCAACTACAAGACCCGCGCCG
AGGTGAAGTTCGAGGGCGACACCCTGGTGAACCGCATCGAGCTGAAGGGCATCGACTTCAAGGAGGACGG
CAACATCCTGGGGCACAAGCTGGAGTACAACTACAACAGCCACAACGTCTATATCATGGCCGACAAGCAG
AAGAACGGCATCAAGGTGAACTTCAAGATCCGCCACAACATCGAGGACGGCAGCGTGCAGCTCGCCGACC
ACTACCAGCAGAACACCCCCATCGGCGACGGCCCCGTGCTGCTGCCCGACAACCACTACCTGAGCACCCA
GTCCGCCCTGAGCAAAGACCCCAACGAGAAGCGCGATCACATGGTCCTGCTGGAGTTCGTGACCGCCGCC
GGGATCACTCTCGGCATGGACGAGCTGTACAAGCCAAGCTTGAATTCTGCAGATATGCAAATGGCCGAAG
CTGAGCAAGAAAATGGCGCTGGCGCCCTGAAAATTGCCACCAATGCGGGTGCAACCGATCGTCCAGCGCA
TCAGCAGCTTCCGCTGCCAGTCGAAGATCAGCAGGATGAGGTGCTGACCCCCGCTGAGAAGGGCAAGTTC
GAGTACCCTCCCCCTCCACCGCCACCAACTCCAGTCCAGGCTCCGCTAGCCACCAAGGCCACCGCTCTGA
ATGCCAGTCAAGAGCATGACGACGACGAGGCCAACTCCGAGAAGTGGGAGGATCCGTGCGCTCCGCCCCC
GCCTCCTCCGCTGCCGACTAGCGCTTTCCTGGCCACCGGACTGGGCTACCTCAAGCTGCCCGCCTTCAAG
CTGAAGGACGCACTGGAGAAGGCCATCACCAAGTTGGAGGCCAACAAGCGGACGCTAAAGGCCAGCCCTG
AGTCTTCTCGTTCCATCAAAAACAAGAATGTGGTGGCCCTGGAGATGTTACCCAGGCGCTCAAACCCAGA
AACGATCGGCGATGGATCCATGTTGGCATCCACATCCACGGCTGTTATGCTGCAGACCAAAAAGCCCGCC
GTTATTGTGGAGATGGAGAGGCGTTGTAAGATCATCAATTTACTGGCCAAACAGAATCAAATCCTCGAAT
CCATTTCGGGGGAGGCCATTCCGATGCATGGACCCTCGAAGCATCTGCACGAGGACGAGGGTCTGACCCT
GCAAGTTCTCTCGGCCCGAGCATCCACACCGTACACACAGCCCTCCAGCATGTTGTCCTGCACGGCCGTT
AGTTGTGACCTGGAGCACGATTCGCCCCGGAAGCAAGTGGCCAGCAAGGAGGCCGTGCCGGAGCAGCAGT
CTAGTCAGGTGCAGCAAAAGCGTCCACCCAGCACGGGCATTCACAAGCCAGGAAGTCTGCGAGCACCCAA
GGCTGTTCGTCCTACTACTGCTCCGGTGGTCAGCAGCAAGCCGGTCAAGAGCTATACCCGCTCCCGCCTG
ATGGACATTCGCAACGGGATGTTCAATGCCCTGATGCACAGGTCCAAGGAGAGCTTTGTGATGCCTCGCA
TCGCCACCTGCGACGACATTGAGTTGGAGGGAAGGCTTCGCCGCATGAATATTTGGCGCACCTCGGACGG
CACAAGATTCCGGACCCGCTCCACCACAGCTAACTTAAACATGAACAACAACAACAACAATGAGTGCATG
CCTGCCTTCTTCAAAAACAAAAATAAGCCGAACCTAATCAGTGACGAGTCCATCATCCAGAGCCAACCGC
CCCAGCCGCAAACGGAGTTCCAAGATCCGGCCATTGTTAACCAAAGACGCATTGGCAGCGGTCGCTTAAA
CCATTCCAAGTGGGGTTACAACGACGAAGACTACCACTCGTACCACAATGGCAAGTCGCAGCATATGGAG
GAGGTCAACTCGAAGAACAGCAAAAACATGACGGTGCTGCAGTTCTTCGACAACGGCGAGATCAGCAGTC
AGCCTCAAAGACGGCCGAACACTCCTGTGATGGGGATGTCTATCAATCGATCCGAGAACGACACCCTGCA
CTCGAACGAGTCCAGTGAAGATTTGAGTCGCGCCAACGAGAACTATGTAAAGCGCGTAATGTCTGGATTC
CTGGTTGTATCGAAGCCCAAGTCACGAGATGTCGAGGATAGACATCACCGGCGGTACAGGAACCAGAACG
AGGAGCCTGAGTGGTTTAGCTGTGGACCCACGTCTAGACTGGACACTATAGAGTTGTGTGGGTTCGATGA
GGACGAGGAGAAAATGCTAAAGGAGGGCAACAAAAACCACGGATTAGGCGAAACAGAGCGAGAAACGTCA
AAACAAAAGATGGACCATAAGTACAAATGGACGCATGCGGAGCCGATGGGTCGAAACAAATACATGCCCA
AACACGACACTAACAATAATCATAACGTGGAGAACATGAACAATGTTATGGCTACCGAGCATCAGCAACA
AAAGGAGGAGAAACGTCCAGGCAGTGGCCGTTCGTTTCAGTTTGATAAGTTCAATCAAAGCCAACAGAAT
TACGAGAGTAGCAGTTATGTTAATCACCAACAGCCGCCGCAAACGCAGCCTCAGCAAATGCAGCAGCAAT
CGAACACAAACACGAACAACTCTAAATTCATGTCATTCTTTGCCAATGAGGGGAACTCCTCGTCTTCTTC
GCTGAACGAGTTTTTCAAGCAGGCCATTAACCAGGGTCATGGCAACAATCCGGAGCAGCCCAAATCGTTG
GGCCACATCGGACAGATGCCTTCGGTGGATCAGCTGGAGGCCAAATGGCGTCGAAACTCACTGAACAATG
TTGGCGAGACTGCCAACAAGCAGACTGATAACTTCCAGAAGCTAATTGGGTCTCTTTCTTCGGCTAAGCC
ACAGTCACAGGCGGTTGGCTATGATGCCATCTCCAACTTTATAATGCAGCAACAGCAGTACCAGCAGCAG
CAACAGAAGCAGCACCTCATCATACAGCAGCAGCAGCAACAGACCGCCTTTTTGGCGAGCCTGCAGCTGA
AGGCGATCCTCGGCCGGGCCGACACCCAATTGCTACTGCTCCGTCTGACTAAAGGGGAAATATCCAAGCA
CGGATTGCTGGTGCAGTTGGCCAACCCACGCTTGACGGACATGGATCGCGAGACCATCACTGCTGTATTG
CAGTTCACCAACACCCAGCAGCAGCAGCAGCAGCACAAGCAGCAGCTGGACATGCTCTCAAGCACGGTCA
TCGCCAGCCAGTTGCAGAATCTCCACAACTTGGCCATTGTCCAGCAGACTCTTGCAGCCAGGCAGCAGCC
GCAGCATAATCCACAGACGCAGGCGCCGCACCAACTGTCGCAGGAGGACTTGCAAGCGCATGCTAATGTG
ATAATGCGAAACGCCGTAATGAAGCGAAAAATGGAGGAGCAGACCTCGAAGCTTATCAATGGCGGTGCCA
AGCATCAGGCACAGCAGCAATATCTAAACCGTGGCCAGCAACGCCAGGCTCGACCAGATGCCAACTCGAA
TGCCTTGCTCCATGCCTTGATCTCTGGCGGTGGCAATAACCACGCCTCTGGTTATCCTATGAATGGACAG
CCGCAGCAGCATCATTCCAATTTGAGATTCGGTGATAACCAAAACTTCCAATCTTTTGAGTCCAACCAGC
CGCACTTCGCCACGCAGTACAAGCAGCAATACCAACAGTCTCAGCAGCAACATCCCCATCAGCAGCCCCA
ACAGCTGAATTCGCTTCATCAGAACAACGCTGGAGCTGTCAATAGCTTCAATAAGGCCCAAATGCAAGCT
CAATCAGCTATTTCCATGCTGCCCAACAGCGGGGATGAGTTTCATTAAATCCAGCACAGTGGCGGCCGCT
CGAGTCTAGAGGGCCCGCGGTTCGAAGGTAAGCCTATCCCTAACCCTCTCCTCGGTCTCGATTCTACGCG
TACCGGTCATCATCACCATCACCATTGAGTTTAAACCCGCTGATCAGCCTCGACTGTGCCTTCTAAGGCC
TGAGCTCGCTGATCAGCCTCGATCGAGGATCCAGACATGATAAGATACATTGATGAGTTTGGACAAACCA
CAACTAGAATGCAGTGAAAAAAATGCTTTATTTGTGAAATTTGTGATGCTATTGCTTTATTTGTAACCAT
TATAAGCTGCAATAAACAAGTTAACAACAACAATTGCATTCATTTTATGTTTCAGGTTCAGGGGGAGGTG
TGGGAGGTTTTTTAAAGCAAGTAAAACCTCTACAAATGTGGTATGGCTGATTATGATCAGTCGACCGATG
CCCTTGAGAGCCTTCAACCCAGTCAGCTCCTTCCGGTGGGCGCGGGGCATGACTATCGTCGCCGCACTTA
TGACTGTCTTCTTTATCATGCAACTCGTAGGACAGGTGCCGGCAGCGCTCTGGGTCATTTTCGGCGAGGA
CCGCTTTCGCTGGAGCGCGACGATGATCGGCCTGTCGCTTGCGGTATTCGGAATCTTGCACGCCCTCGCT
CAAGCCTTCGTCACTGGTCCCGCCACCAAACGTTTCGGCGAGAAGCAGGCCATTATCGCCGGCATGGCGG
CCGACGCGCTGGGCTACGTCTTGCTGGCGTTCGCGACGCGAGGCTGGATGGCCTTCCCCATTATGATTCT
TCTCGCTTCCGGCGGCATCGGGATGCCCGCGTTGCAGGCCATGCTGTCCAGGCAGGTAGATGACGACCAT
CAGGGACAGCTTCAAGGCCAGCAAAAGGCCAGGAACCGTAAAAAGGCCGCGTTGCTGGCGTTTTTCCATA
GGCTCCGCCCCCCTGACGAGCATCACAAAAATCGACGCTCAAGTCAGAGGTGGCGAAACCCGACAGGACT
ATAAAGATACCAGGCGTTTCCCCCTGGAAGCTCCCTCGTGCGCTCTCCTGTTCCGACCCTGCCGCTTACC
GGATACCTGTCCGCCTTTCTCCCTTCGGGAAGCGTGGCGCTTTCTCATAGCTCACGCTGTAGGTATCTCA
GTTCGGTGTAGGTCGTTCGCTCCAAGCTGGGCTGTGTGCACGAACCCCCCGTTCAGCCCGACCGCTGCGC
CTTATCCGGTAACTATCGTCTTGAGTCCAACCCGGTAAGACACGACTTATCGCCACTGGCAGCAGCCACT
GGTAACAGGATTAGCAGAGCGAGGTATGTAGGCGGTGCTACAGAGTTCTTGAAGTGGTGGCCTAACTACG
GCTACACTAGAAGGACAGTATTTGGTATCTGCGCTCTGCTGAAGCCAGTTACCTTCGGAAAAAGAGTTGG
TAGCTCTTGATCCGGCAAACAAACCACCGCTGGTAGCGGTGGTTTTTTTGTTTGCAAGCAGCAGATTACG
CGCAGAAAAAAAGGATCTCAAGAAGATCCTTTGATCTTTTCTACGGGGTCTGACGCTCAGTGGAACGAAA
ACTCACGTTAAGGGATTTTGGTCATGAGATTATCAAAAAGGATCTTCACCTAGATCCTTTTAAATTAAAA
ATGAAGTTTTAAATCAATCTAAAGTATATATGAGTAAACTTGGTCTGACAGTTACCAATGCTTAATCAGT
GAGGCACCTATCTCAGCGATCTGTCTATTTCGTTCATCCATAGTTGCCTGACTCCCCGTCGTGTAGATAA
CTACGATACGGGAGGGCTTACCATCTGGCCCCAGTGCTGCAATGATACCGCGAGACCCACGCTCACCGGC
TCCAGATTTATCAGCAATAAACCAGCCAGCCGGAAGGGCCGAGCGCAGAAGTGGTCCTGCAACTTTATCC
GCCTCCATCCAGTCTATTAATTGTTGCCGGGAAGCTAGAGTAAGTAGTTCGCCAGTTAATAGTTTGCGCA
ACGTTGTTGCCATTGCTGCAGGCATCGTGGTGTCACGCTCGTCGTTTGGTATGGCTTCATTCAGCTCCGG
TTCCCAACGATCAAGGCGAGTTACATGATCCCCCATGTTGTGCAAAAAAGCGGTTAGCTCCTTCGGTCCT
CCGATCGTTGTCAGAAGTAAGTTGGCCGCAGTGTTATCACTCATGGTTATGGCAGCACTGCATAATTCTC
TTACTGTCATGCCATCCGTAAGATGCTTTTCTGTGACTGGTGAGTACTCAACCAAGTCATTCTGAGAATA
GTGTATGCGGCGACCGAGTTGCTCTTGCCCGGCGTCAACACGGGATAATACCGCGCCACATAGCAGAACT
TTAAAAGTGCTCATCATTGGAAAACGTTCTTCGGGGCGAAAACTCTCAAGGATCTTACCGCTGTTGAGAT
CCAGTTCGATGTAACCCACTCGTGCACCCAACTGATCTTCAGCATCTTTTACTTTCACCAGCGTTTCTGG
GTGAGCAAAAACAGGAAGGCAAAATGCCGCAAAAAAGGGAATAAGGGCGACACGGAAATGTTGAATACTC
ATACTCTTCCTTTTTCAATATTATTGAAGCATTTATCAGGGTTATTGTCTCATGAGCGGATACATATTTG
AATGTATTTAGAAAAATAAACAAATAGGGGTTCCGCGCACATTTCCCCGAAAAGTGCCACCTGACGTCTA
AGAAACCATTATTATCATGACATTAACCTATAAAAATAGGCGTATCACGAGGCCCTTTCGTCTTCAAGAA
TTAATTCTATATTCTAAAAACACAAATGATACTTCTAAA
Features (pLannotate 1.2.2; 10 found; start..end, strand, type, name):
      8..2517    +  promoter       Ac5 promoter: Drosophila melanogaster actin 5C promoter
   2537..3253    +  CDS            EGFP: EGFP is a basic (constitutively fluorescent) green fluorescent protein published in 1996, derived from Aequorea victoria. It is reported to be a rapidly-maturing weak dimer with moderate acid sensitivity.
   3275..6625    +  CDS            cup: CUP_DROME - Also known as fs(2)cup. Experimental evidence at protein level: Swiss-Prot protein existence level 1. Adapter protein that plays a central role in localization of transcripts in the oocyte and in young embryos (PubMed:9118812). Maintains RNA targets in a repressed state by promoting their deadenylation and protects deadenylated mRNAs from further degradation (PubMed:21937713). Binds to and recruits eIF-4E to the 3'-UTR of some mRNA targets which prevents interaction between eIF4E1 and eIF4G (PubMed:14685270, PubMed:15465908, PubMed:21081899). This may contribute to translational re
   6677..6718    +  CDS            V5 tag: epitope tag from simian virus 5
   6818..6952    -  polyA_signal   SV40 poly(A) signal: SV40 polyadenylation signal
   6975..7059    -  CDS            large T antigen (fragment): large T antigen from SV40 (simian virus 40)
   7060..7507    +  CDS            TcR (fragment): tetracycline efflux protein; tet; confers resistance to tetracycline
   7553..8141    -  rep_origin     ori: high-copy-number ColE1/pMB1/pBR322/pUC origin of replication
   8312..9172    -  CDS            AmpR: β-lactamase; bla; confers resistance to ampicillin, carbenicillin, and related antibiotics
   9173..9277    -  promoter       AmpR promoter: bla
