[The description below was written by a language model from this plasmid's Addgene catalogue record and pLannotate feature annotations shown in this document.]
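Description:
F23-pAc5.1 EGFP Cup is an insect-cell expression plasmid of about 9.4 kb, built on a pAc5.1-derived backbone that already carries EGFP (T5-pAc5.1 EGFP-EcoRV). It is propagated in E. coli through a high-copy ColE1/pUC-type origin and selected with ampicillin via the β-lactamase gene and its native bla promoter. The feature table shows no marker for selection in insect cells, so the plasmid appears suited to transient transfection rather than drug-selected stable lines. Short annotated fragments of the tetracycline resistance gene and SV40 large T antigen are non-functional backbone remnants.

The expression cassette is driven by the Drosophila melanogaster actin 5C promoter, a strong constitutive promoter commonly used in Schneider (S2) cells. It directs transcription of EGFP followed, after a short linker region, by the coding sequence of D. melanogaster Cup, giving an N-terminal EGFP–Cup fusion. Cup is an eIF4E-binding adapter protein involved in localization, translational repression and deadenylation of target mRNAs in the oocyte and early embryo. A V5 epitope sequence from the pAc5.1 backbone lies downstream of the insert, but the catalogue lists only the EGFP tag, and the record does not say whether V5 is in frame or separated by a stop codon. An SV40 polyadenylation signal follows the cassette; it is annotated on the opposite strand. The cloning sites used are not recorded.

The stated purpose is Cup expression for imaging in Schneider cells, and the associated publication describes a colocalization assay for identifying and characterizing direct protein–protein interactions, in which fluorescently tagged proteins such as this fusion are visualized in cells.
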