Addgene plasmid #206488: F23-pAc5.1 EGFP Cup
Purpose: Cup expression for Schneider cell imaging
Depositing lab: Anne Ephrussi. Depositing organization: European Molecular Biology Laboratory (EMBL), Heidelberg. Publication: ReLo is a simple and rapid colocalization assay to identify and characterize direct protein-protein interactions. Salgania HK, Metz J, Jeske M. Nat Commun. 2024 Apr 3;15(1):2875. doi: 10.1038/s41467-024-47233-4. PubMed 38570497.
Backbone
  Vector backbone: T5-pAc5.1 EGFP-EcoRV
  Vector type: Insect Expression
Growth in bacteria
  Bacterial resistance: Ampicillin, 100 μg/mL
  Growth temperature: 37°C
  Growth strain: DH5alpha
  Copy number: High Copy
Gene/Insert
  Gene/Insert name: Cup
  Species: D. melanogaster (fly)
  Tag / fusion protein: EGFP (N terminal on insert)
  Cloning method: Restriction Enzyme; 5′ cloning site Unknown (unknown if destroyed); 3′ cloning site Unknown (unknown if destroyed)
Terms and licenses: Academic/Nonprofit Terms; Industry Terms: Not Available to Industry
Depositor comments: Please visit https://www.biorxiv.org/content/10.1101/2022.03.04.482790v2 for bioRxiv preprint.
How to cite: F23-pAc5.1 EGFP Cup was a gift from Anne Ephrussi (Addgene plasmid # 206488 ; http://n2t.net/addgene:206488 ; RRID:Addgene_206488)
