>Addgene plasmid #206488 | F23-pAc5.1 EGFP Cup | depositor partial sequence | sequence record 401826 | Dm Cup
ATGCAAATGGCCGAAGCTGAGCAAGAAAATGGCGCTGGCGCCCTGAAAATTGCCACCAATGCGGGTGCAA
CCGATCGTCCAGCGCATCAGCAGCTTCCGCTGCCAGTCGAAGATCAGCAGGATGAGGTGCTGACCCCCGC
TGAGAAGGGCAAGTTCGAGTACCCTCCCCCTCCACCGCCACCAACTCCAGTCCAGGCTCCGCTAGCCACC
AAGGCCACCGCTCTGAATGCCAGTCAAGAGCATGACGACGACGAGGCCAACTCCGAGAAGTGGGAGGATC
CGTGCGCTCCGCCCCCGCCTCCTCCGCTGCCGACTAGCGCTTTCCTGGCCACCGGACTGGGCTACCTCAA
GCTGCCCGCCTTCAAGCTGAAGGACGCACTGGAGAAGGCCATCACCAAGTTGGAGGCCAACAAGCGGACG
CTAAAGGCCAGCCCTGAGTCTTCTCGTTCCATCAAAAACAAGAATGTGGTGGCCCTGGAGATGTTACCCA
GGCGCTCAAACCCAGAAACGATCGGCGATGGATCCATGTTGGCATCCACATCCACGGCTGTTATGCTGCA
GACCAAAAAGCCCGCCGTTATTGTGGAGATGGAGAGGCGTTGTAAGATCATCAATTTACTGGCCAAACAG
AATCAAATCCTCGAATCCATTTCGGGGGAGGCCATTCCGATGCATGGACCCTCGAAGCATCTGCACGAGG
ACGAGGGTCTGACCCTGCAAGTTCTCTCGGCCCGAGCATCCACACCGTACACACAGCCCTCCAGCATGTT
GTCCTGCACGGCCGTTAGTTGTGACCTGGAGCACGATTCGCCCCGGAAGCAAGTGGCCAGCAAGGAGGCC
GTGCCGGAGCAGCAGTCTAGTCAGGTGCAGCAAAAGCGTCCACCCAGCACGGGCATTCACAAGCCAGGAA
GTCTGCGAGCACCCAAGGCTGTTCGTCCTACTACTGCTCCGGTGGTCAGCAGCAAGCCGGTCAAGAGCTA
TACCCGCTCCCGCCTGATGGACATTCGCAACGGGATGTTCAATGCCCTGATGCACAGGTCCAAGGAGAGC
TTTGTGATGCCTCGCATCGCCACCTGCGACGACATTGAGTTGGAGGGAAGGCTTCGCCGCATGAATATTT
GGCGCACCTCGGACGGCACAAGATTCCGGACCCGCTCCACCACAGCTAACTTAAACATGAACAACAACAA
CAACAATGAGTGCATGCCTGCCTTCTTCAAAAACAAAAATAAGCCGAACCTAATCAGTGACGAGTCCATC
ATCCAGAGCCAACCGCCCCAGCCGCAAACGGAGTTCCAAGATCCGGCCATTGTTAACCAAAGACGCATTG
GCAGCGGTCGCTTAAACCATTCCAAGTGGGGTTACAACGACGAAGACTACCACTCGTACCACAATGGCAA
GTCGCAGCATATGGAGGAGGTCAACTCGAAGAACAGCAAAAACATGACGGTGCTGCAGTTCTTCGACAAC
GGCGAGATCAGCAGTCAGCCTCAAAGACGGCCGAACACTCCTGTGATGGGGATGTCTATCAATCGATCCG
AGAACGACACCCTGCACTCGAACGAGTCCAGTGAAGATTTGAGTCGCGCCAACGAGAACTATGTAAAGCG
CGTAATGTCTGGATTCCTGGTTGTATCGAAGCCCAAGTCACGAGATGTCGAGGATAGACATCACCGGCGG
TACAGGAACCAGAACGAGGAGCCTGAGTGGTTTAGCTGTGGACCCACGTCTAGACTGGACACTATAGAGT
TGTGTGGGTTCGATGAGGACGAGGAGAAAATGCTAAAGGAGGGCAACAAAAACCACGGATTAGGCGAAAC
AGAGCGAGAAACGTCAAAACAAAAGATGGACCATAAGTACAAATGGACGCATGCGGAGCCGATGGGTCGA
AACAAATACATGCCCAAACACGACACTAACAATAATCATAACGTGGAGAACATGAACAATGTTATGGCTA
CCGAGCATCAGCAACAAAAGGAGGAGAAACGTCCAGGCAGTGGCCGTTCGTTTCAGTTTGATAAGTTCAA
TCAAAGCCAACAGAATTACGAGAGTAGCAGTTATGTTAATCACCAACAGCCGCCGCAAACGCAGCCTCAG
CAAATGCAGCAGCAATCGAACACAAACACGAACAACTCTAAATTCATGTCATTCTTTGCCAATGAGGGGA
ACTCCTCGTCTTCTTCGCTGAACGAGTTTTTCAAGCAGGCCATTAACCAGGGTCATGGCAACAATCCGGA
GCAGCCCAAATCGTTGGGCCACATCGGACAGATGCCTTCGGTGGATCAGCTGGAGGCCAAATGGCGTCGA
AACTCACTGAACAATGTTGGCGAGACTGCCAACAAGCAGACTGATAACTTCCAGAAGCTAATTGGGTCTC
TTTCTTCGGCTAAGCCACAGTCACAGGCGGTTGGCTATGATGCCATCTCCAACTTTATAATGCAGCAACA
GCAGTACCAGCAGCAGCAACAGAAGCAGCACCTCATCATACAGCAGCAGCAGCAACAGACCGCCTTTTTG
GCGAGCCTGCAGCTGAAGGCGATCCTCGGCCGGGCCGACACCCAATTGCTACTGCTCCGTCTGACTAAAG
GGGAAATATCCAAGCACGGATTGCTGGTGCAGTTGGCCAACCCACGCTTGACGGACATGGATCGCGAGGC
CATCACTGCTGTATTGCAGTTCACCAACACCCAGCAGCAGCAGCAGCAGCACAAGCAGCAGCTGGACATG
CTCTCAAGCACGGTCATCGCCAGCCAGTTGCAGAATCTCCACAACTTGGCCATTGTCCAGCAGACTCTTG
CAGCCAGGCAGCAGCCGCAGCATAATCCACAGACGCAGGCGCCGCACCAACTGTCGCAGGAGGACTTGCA
AGCGCATGCTAATGTGATAATGCGAAACGCCGTAATGAAGCGAAAAATGGAGGAGCAGACCTCGAAGCTT
ATCAATGGCGGTGCCAAGCATCAGGCACAGCAGCAATATCTAAACCGTGGCCAGCAACGCCAGGCTCGAC
CAGATGCCAACTCGAATGCCTTGCTCCATGCCTTGATCTCTGGCGGTGGCAATAACCACGCCTCTGGTTA
TCCTATGAATGGACAGCCGCAGCAGCATCATTCCAATTTGAGATTCGGTGATAACCAAAACTTCCAATCT
TTTGAGTCCAACCAGCCGCACTTCGCCACGCAGTACAAGCAGCAATACCAACAGTCTCAGCAGCAACATC
CCCATCAGCAGCCCCAACAGCTGAATTCGCTTCATCAGAACAACGCTGGAGCTGTCAATAGCTTCAATAA
GGCCCAAATGCAAGCTCAATCAGCTATTTCCATGCTGCCCAACAGCGGGGATGAGTTTCAT
